Addgene plasmid #90653: DKC1 F2.3 gRNA
Purpose: 3rd generation lentiviral gRNA plasmid targeting human DKC1
Depositing lab: Iain Cheeseman. Depositing organization: Whitehead Institute for Biomedical Research. Publication: Large-Scale Analysis of CRISPR/Cas9 Cell-Cycle Knockouts Reveals the Diversity of p53-Dependent Responses to Cell-Cycle Defects. McKinley KL, Cheeseman IM. Dev Cell. 2017 Feb 27;40(4):405-420.e2. doi: 10.1016/j.devcel.2017.01.012. Epub 2017 Feb 16. PubMed 28216383.
Backbone
  Vector backbone: pLenti-sgRNA
  Backbone manufacturer: Eric Lander & David Sabatini labs (Addgene plasmid #71409)
  Backbone size w/o insert (bp): 9151
  Vector type: Lentiviral, CRISPR
  Selectable markers: Puromycin
Growth in bacteria
  Bacterial resistance: Ampicillin, 100 μg/mL
  Growth temperature: 37°C
  Growth strain: NEB Stable
  Copy number: Unknown
Gene/Insert
  Gene/Insert name: DKC1 (Guide Designation F2.3) (alt name: pKMKO series)
  gRNA/shRNA sequence: CACCgCATAGAACGAGCCACTCGCT
  Species: H. sapiens (human)
  Promoter: U6
  Cloning method: Restriction Enzyme; 5′ cloning site BsmBI (destroyed during cloning); 3′ cloning site BsmBI (destroyed during cloning)
  Sequencing primers: 5′ hU6-F (5'-GAGGGCCTATTTCCCATGATT-3'); 3′ EF1a-R (5'-CACGGCGACTACTGCACTTA-3')
Terms and licenses: Academic/Nonprofit Terms; Industry Terms: Not Available to Industry
Depositor comments: Please note that gRNA target sequence listed is not strictly the 20nt spacer sequence, but also contains the 5' BsmBI overhang. For more information about knockout human cell lines generated using this plasmid, please see http://cellcycleknockouts.wi.mit.edu/ .
How to cite: DKC1 F2.3 gRNA was a gift from Iain Cheeseman (Addgene plasmid # 90653 ; http://n2t.net/addgene:90653 ; RRID:Addgene_90653)
