[The description below was written by a language model from this plasmid's Addgene catalogue record and pLannotate feature annotations shown in this document.]
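Description:
DKC1 F2.3 gRNA is a third-generation lentiviral CRISPR guide plasmid built on the pLenti-sgRNA backbone and designed to express a single guide RNA against human DKC1. In bacteria it is maintained through a high-copy ColE1/pUC-type origin and selected with ampicillin via the β-lactamase gene. The backbone also carries an f1 origin, an SV40 origin and poly(A) signal, and remnants of a lac/lacZα cloning region with flanking T3 and T7 promoters. The catalogue lists the backbone without insert as 9,151 bp, whereas the sequenced record is 7,301 nt. This would fit loss of a stuffer when the guide was cloned between the two BsmBI sites (both destroyed in the process), though the record does not explain the difference.

The viral portion has the standard self-inactivating layout. An RSV promoter drives a truncated HIV-1 5′ LTR, so genomic RNA production in packaging cells does not depend on Tat. This is followed by the Ψ packaging signal with a gag fragment, the Rev response element for Rev-dependent nuclear export, a cPPT/CTS, WPRE to boost transcript expression, and a ΔU3 3′ LTR that inactivates LTR promoter activity after integration. Within this unit, the human U6 RNA polymerase III promoter transcribes the DKC1 spacer fused to the Streptococcus pyogenes guide scaffold (annotated as a tracrRNA fragment). A separate EF-1α core promoter drives puromycin N-acetyltransferase for selecting transduced mammalian cells.

No Cas9 is encoded, so the nuclease must be supplied separately, for example by a Cas9-expressing cell line. The plasmid belongs to a guide series used to generate human cell-cycle gene knockouts in a large-scale CRISPR/Cas9 analysis.
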