Features (pLannotate 1.2.2; 27 found; start..end, strand, type, name):
     49..70      +  protein_bind   CAP binding site: CAP binding activates transcription in the presence of cAMP. E. coli catabolite activator protein
     85..115     +  promoter       lac promoter: promoter for the E. coli lac operon
    123..139     +  protein_bind   lac operator: The lac repressor binds to the lac operator to inhibit transcription in E. coli. This inhibition can be relieved by adding lactose or isopropyl-β-D-thiogalactopyranoside (IPTG). lac repressor encoded by lacI
    184..202     +  promoter       T3 promoter: promoter for bacteriophage T3 RNA polymerase
    230..456     +  promoter       RSV promoter: Rous sarcoma virus enhancer/promoter
    457..637     +  LTR            5' LTR (truncated): truncated 5' long terminal repeat (LTR) from HIV-1
    684..809     +  misc_feature   HIV-1 Ψ: packaging signal of human immunodeficiency virus type 1
    793..1156    +  CDS            HIV-1 gag (fragment): gag protein from human immunodeficiency virus 1; gag
   1302..1535    +  misc_feature   RRE: The Rev response element (RRE) of HIV-1 allows for Rev-dependent mRNA export from the nucleus to the cytoplasm.
   1912..1938    +  CDS            Rev (fragment): human immunodeficiency virus 1 (HIV-1) Rev protein; rev; enhances nuclear export of unspliced and incompletely spliced viral mRNAs
   1942..2182    +  promoter       U6 promoter: RNA polymerase III promoter for human U6 snRNA
   2229..2296    +  misc_RNA       tracrRNA (fragment): trans-activating CRISPR RNA for the Streptococcus pyogenes CRISPR/Cas9 system
   2345..2462    +  misc_feature   cPPT/CTS: central polypurine tract and central termination sequence of HIV-1
   2531..2742    +  promoter       EF-1α core promoter: core promoter for human elongation factor EF-1α
   2768..3367    +  CDS            PuroR (fragment): puromycin N-acetyltransferase; pac from Streptomyces; confers resistance to puromycin
   3383..3971    +  misc_feature   WPRE: woodchuck hepatitis virus posttranscriptional regulatory element
   4022..4041    +  misc_feature   cPPT/CTS (fragment): central polypurine tract and central termination sequence of HIV-1
   4043..4276    +  LTR            3' LTR (ΔU3): self-inactivating 3' long terminal repeat (LTR) from HIV-1
   4354..4475    +  polyA_signal   SV40 poly(A) signal: SV40 polyadenylation signal
   4515..4650    +  rep_origin     SV40 ori: SV40 origin of replication
   4671..4689    -  promoter       T7 promoter: promoter for bacteriophage T7 RNA polymerase
   4697..4852    +  CDS            lacZα (fragment): LacZα fragment of β-galactosidase; lacZ fragment
   4857..5285    +  rep_origin     f1 ori (sequence partly withheld): f1 bacteriophage origin of replication; arrow indicates direction of (+) strand synthesis
   5338..5442    +  promoter       AmpR promoter: bla
   5443..6303    +  CDS            AmpR: β-lactamase; bla; confers resistance to ampicillin, carbenicillin, and related antibiotics
   6474..7062    +  rep_origin     ori: high-copy-number ColE1/pMB1/pBR322/pUC origin of replication
   7245..36      +  CDS            lacI (fragment) (across the origin): lac repressor; lacI; The lac repressor binds to the lac operator to inhibit transcription in E. coli. This inhibition can be relieved by adding lactose or isopropyl-β-D-thiogalactopyranoside (IPTG).
>Addgene plasmid #90653 | DKC1 F2.3 gRNA | addgene full sequence | sequence record 218077 | Addgene NGS Result
GCACGACAGGTTTCCCGACTGGAAAGCGGGCAGTGAGCGCAACGCAATTAATGTGAGTTAGCTCACTCAT
TAGGCACCCCAGGCTTTACACTTTATGCTTCCGGCTCGTATGTTGTGTGGAATTGTGAGCGGATAACAAT
TTCACACAGGAAACAGCTATGACCATGATTACGCCAAGCGCGCAATTAACCCTCACTAAAGGGAACAAAA
GCTGGAGCTGCAAGCTTAATGTAGTCTTATGCAATACTCTTGTAGTCTTGCAACATGGTAACGATGAGTT
AGCAACATGCCTTACAAGGAGAGAAAAAGCACCGTGCATGCCGATTGGTGGAAGTAAGGTGGTACGATCG
TGCCTTATTAGGAAGGCAACAGACGGGTCTGACATGGATTGGACGAACCACTGAATTGCCGCATTGCAGA
GATATTGTATTTAAGTGCCTAGCTCGATACATAAACGGGTCTCTCTGGTTAGACCAGATCTGAGCCTGGG
AGCTCTCTGGCTAACTAGGGAACCCACTGCTTAAGCCTCAATAAAGCTTGCCTTGAGTGCTTCAAGTAGT
GTGTGCCCGTCTGTTGTGTGACTCTGGTAACTAGAGATCCCTCAGACCCTTTTAGTCAGTGTGGAAAATC
TCTAGCAGTGGCGCCCGAACAGGGACTTGAAAGCGAAAGGGAAACCAGAGGAGCTCTCTCGACGCAGGAC
TCGGCTTGCTGAAGCGCGCACGGCAAGAGGCGAGGGGCGGCGACTGGTGAGTACGCCAAAAATTTTGACT
AGCGGAGGCTAGAAGGAGAGAGATGGGTGCGAGAGCGTCAGTATTAAGCGGGGGAGAATTAGATCGCGAT
GGGAAAAAATTCGGTTAAGGCCAGGGGGAAAGAAAAAATATAAATTAAAACATATAGTATGGGCAAGCAG
GGAGCTAGAACGATTCGCAGTTAATCCTGGCCTGTTAGAAACATCAGAAGGCTGTAGACAAATACTGGGA
CAGCTACAACCATCCCTTCAGACAGGATCAGAAGAACTTAGATCATTATATAATACAGTAGCAACCCTCT
ATTGTGTGCATCAAAGGATAGAGATAAAAGACACCAAGGAAGCTTTAGACAAGATAGAGGAAGAGCAAAA
CAAAAGTAAGACCACCGCACAGCAAGCGGCCGCTGATCTTCAGACCTGGAGGAGGAGATATGAGGGACAA
TTGGAGAAGTGAATTATATAAATATAAAGTAGTAAAAATTGAACCATTAGGAGTAGCACCCACCAAGGCA
AAGAGAAGAGTGGTGCAGAGAGAAAAAAGAGCAGTGGGAATAGGAGCTTTGTTCCTTGGGTTCTTGGGAG
CAGCAGGAAGCACTATGGGCGCAGCGTCAATGACGCTGACGGTACAGGCCAGACAATTATTGTCTGGTAT
AGTGCAGCAGCAGAACAATTTGCTGAGGGCTATTGAGGCGCAACAGCATCTGTTGCAACTCACAGTCTGG
GGCATCAAGCAGCTCCAGGCAAGAATCCTGGCTGTGGAAAGATACCTAAAGGATCAACAGCTCCTGGGGA
TTTGGGGTTGCTCTGGAAAACTCATTTGCACCACTGCTGTGCCTTGGAATGCTAGTTGGAGTAATAAATC
TCTGGAACAGATTTGGAATCACACGACCTGGATGGAGTGGGACAGAGAAATTAACAATTACACAAGCTTA
ATACACTCCTTAATTGAAGAATCGCAAAACCAGCAAGAAAAGAATGAACAAGAATTATTGGAATTAGATA
AATGGGCAAGTTTGTGGAATTGGTTTAACATAACAAATTGGCTGTGGTATATAAAATTATTCATAATGAT
AGTAGGAGGCTTGGTAGGTTTAAGAATAGTTTTTGCTGTACTTTCTATAGTGAATAGAGTTAGGCAGGGA
TATTCACCATTATCGTTTCAGACCCACCTCCCAACCCCGAGGGGACCCAGAGAGGGCCTATTTCCCATGA
TTCCTTCATATTTGCATATACGATACAAGGCTGTTAGAGAGATAATTAGAATTAATTTGACTGTAAACAC
AAAGATATTAGTACAAAATACGTGACGTAGAAAGTAATAATTTCTTGGGTAGTTTGCAGTTTTAAAATTA
TGTTTTAAAATGGACTATCATATGCTTACCGTAACTTGAAAGTATTTCGATTTCTTGGCTTTATATATCT
TGTGGAAAGGACGAAACACCGCATAGAACGAGCCACTCGCTGTTAAGAGCTATGCTGGAAACAGCATAGC
AAGTTTAAATAAGGCTAGTCCGTTATCAACTTGAAAAAGTGGCACCGAGTCGGTGCTTTTTTTGAATTCT
AGATCTTGAGACAAATGGCAGTATTCATCCACAATTTTAAAAGAAAAGGGGGGATTGGGGGGTACAGTGC
AGGGGAAAGAATAGTAGACATAATAGCAACAGACATACAAACTAAAGAATTACAAAAACAAATTACAAAA
ATTCAAAATTTTCGGGTTTATTACAGGGACAGCAGAGATCCACTTTGGCGCCGGCTCGAGTGGCTCCGGT
GCCCGTCAGTGGGCAGAGCGCACATCGCCCACAGTCCCCGAGAAGTTGGGGGGAGGGGTCGGCAATTGAA
CCGGTGCCTAGAGAAGGTGGCGCGGGGTAAACTGGGAAAGTGATGTCGTGTACTGGCTCCGCCTTTTTCC
CGAGGGTGGGGGAGAACCGTATATAAGTGCAGTAGTCGCCGTGAACGTTCTTTTTCGCAACGGGTTTGCC
GCCAGAACACAGGTGTCGTGACGCGGGATCCGCCACCATGACCGAGTACAAGCCCACGGTGCGCCTCGCC
ACCCGCGACGACGTCCCCAGGGCCGTACGCACCCTCGCCGCCGCGTTCGCCGACTACCCCGCCACGCGCC
ACACCGTCGATCCGGACCGCCACATCGAGCGGGTCACCGAGCTGCAAGAACTCTTCCTCACGCGCGTCGG
GCTCGACATCGGCAAGGTGTGGGTCGCGGACGACGGCGCCGCGGTGGCGGTCTGGACCACGCCGGAGAGC
GTCGAAGCGGGGGCGGTGTTCGCCGAGATCGGCCCGCGCATGGCCGAGTTGAGCGGTTCCCGGCTGGCCG
CGCAGCAACAGATGGAAGGCCTCCTGGCGCCGCACCGGCCCAAGGAGCCCGCGTGGTTCCTGGCCACCGT
CGGAGTCTCGCCCGACCACCAGGGCAAGGGTCTGGGCAGCGCCGTCGTGCTCCCCGGAGTGGAGGCGGCC
GAGCGCGCCGGGGTGCCCGCCTTCCTGGAGACCTCCGCGCCCCGCAACCTCCCCTTCTACGAGCGGCTCG
GCTTCACCGTCACCGCCGACGTCGAGGTGCCCGAAGGACCGCGCACCTGGTGCATGACCCGCAAGCCCGG
TGCCTGAACGCGTTAAGTCGACAATCAACCTCTGGATTACAAAATTTGTGAAAGATTGACTGGTATTCTT
AACTATGTTGCTCCTTTTACGCTATGTGGATACGCTGCTTTAATGCCTTTGTATCATGCTATTGCTTCCC
GTATGGCTTTCATTTTCTCCTCCTTGTATAAATCCTGGTTGCTGTCTCTTTATGAGGAGTTGTGGCCCGT
TGTCAGGCAACGTGGCGTGGTGTGCACTGTGTTTGCTGACGCAACCCCCACTGGTTGGGGCATTGCCACC
ACCTGTCAGCTCCTTTCCGGGACTTTCGCTTTCCCCCTCCCTATTGCCACGGCGGAACTCATCGCCGCCT
GCCTTGCCCGCTGCTGGACAGGGGCTCGGCTGTTGGGCACTGACAATTCCGTGGTGTTGTCGGGGAAATC
ATCGTCCTTTCCTTGGCTGCTCGCCTGTGTTGCCACCTGGATTCTGCGCGGGACGTCCTTCTGCTACGTC
CCTTCGGCCCTCAATCCAGCGGACCTTCCTTCCCGCGGCCTGCTGCCGGCTCTGCGGCCTCTTCCGCGTC
TTCGCCTTCGCCCTCAGACGAGTCGGATCTCCCTTTGGGCCGCCTCCCCGCGTCGACTTTAAGACCAATG
ACTTACAAGGCAGCTGTAGATCTTAGCCACTTTTTAAAAGAAAAGGGGGGACTGGAAGGGCTAATTCACT
CCCAACGAAGACAAGATCTGCTTTTTGCTTGTACTGGGTCTCTCTGGTTAGACCAGATCTGAGCCTGGGA
GCTCTCTGGCTAACTAGGGAACCCACTGCTTAAGCCTCAATAAAGCTTGCCTTGAGTGCTTCAAGTAGTG
TGTGCCCGTCTGTTGTGTGACTCTGGTAACTAGAGATCCCTCAGACCCTTTTAGTCAGTGTGGAAAATCT
CTAGCAGTACGTATAGTAGTTCATGTCATCTTATTATTCAGTATTTATAACTTGCAAAGAAATGAATATC
AGAGAGTGAGAGGAACTTGTTTATTGCAGCTTATAATGGTTACAAATAAAGCAATAGCATCACAAATTTC
ACAAATAAAGCATTTTTTTCACTGCATTCTAGTTGTGGTTTGTCCAAACTCATCAATGTATCTTATCATG
TCTGGCTCTAGCTATCCCGCCCCTAACTCCGCCCATCCCGCCCCTAACTCCGCCCAGTTCCGCCCATTCT
CCGCCCCATGGCTGACTAATTTTTTTTATTTATGCAGAGGCCGAGGCCGCCTCGGCCTCTGAGCTATTCC
AGAAGTAGTGAGGAGGCTTTTTTGGAGGCCTAGGGACGTACCCAATTCGCCCTATAGTGAGTCGTATTAC
GCGCGCTCACTGGCCGTCGTTTTACAACGTCGTGACTGGGAAAACCCTGGCGTTACCCAACTTAATCGCC
TTGCAGCACATCCCCCTTTCGCCAGCTGGCGTAATAGCGAAGAGGCCCGCACCGATCGCCCTTCCCAACA
GTTGCGCAGCCTGAATGGCGAATGGG
[124 nt withheld, positions 4857-4980]
C
[91 nt withheld, positions 4982-5072]
A
[49 nt withheld, positions 5074-5122]
CCTTTGACGTTGGAGTCCACGTTCTTT
[37 nt withheld, positions 5150-5186]
ACCCTATCTCGGTCTATTCTTTTGATTTATAAGGGATTTTGCCGATTTCGGCCTATTGGTTAAAAAATGA
GCTGATTTAACAAAAATTTAACGCGAATTTTAACAAAATATTAACGCTTACAATTTAGGTGGCACTTTTC
GGGGAAATGTGCGCGGAACCCCTATTTGTTTATTTTTCTAAATACATTCAAATATGTATCCGCTCATGAG
ACAATAACCCTGATAAATGCTTCAATAATATTGAAAAAGGAAGAGTATGAGTATTCAACATTTCCGTGTC
GCCCTTATTCCCTTTTTTGCGGCATTTTGCCTTCCTGTTTTTGCTCACCCAGAAACGCTGGTGAAAGTAA
AAGATGCTGAAGATCAGTTGGGTGCACGAGTGGGTTACATCGAACTGGATCTCAACAGCGGTAAGATCCT
TGAGAGTTTTCGCCCCGAAGAACGTTTTCCAATGATGAGCACTTTTAAAGTTCTGCTATGTGGCGCGGTA
TTATCCCGTATTGACGCCGGGCAAGAGCAACTCGGTCGCCGCATACACTATTCTCAGAATGACTTGGTTG
AGTACTCACCAGTCACAGAAAAGCATCTTACGGATGGCATGACAGTAAGAGAATTATGCAGTGCTGCCAT
AACCATGAGTGATAACACTGCGGCCAACTTACTTCTGACAACGATCGGAGGACCGAAGGAGCTAACCGCT
TTTTTGCACAACATGGGGGATCATGTAACTCGCCTTGATCGTTGGGAACCGGAGCTGAATGAAGCCATAC
CAAACGACGAGCGTGACACCACGATGCCTGTAGCAATGGCAACAACGTTGCGCAAACTATTAACTGGCGA
ACTACTTACTCTAGCTTCCCGGCAACAATTAATAGACTGGATGGAGGCGGATAAAGTTGCAGGACCACTT
CTGCGCTCGGCCCTTCCGGCTGGCTGGTTTATTGCTGATAAATCTGGAGCCGGTGAGCGTGGGTCTCGCG
GTATCATTGCAGCACTGGGGCCAGATGGTAAGCCCTCCCGTATCGTAGTTATCTACACGACGGGGAGTCA
GGCAACTATGGATGAACGAAATAGACAGATCGCTGAGATAGGTGCCTCACTGATTAAGCATTGGTAACTG
TCAGACCAAGTTTACTCATATATACTTTAGATTGATTTAAAACTTCATTTTTAATTTAAAAGGATCTAGG
TGAAGATCCTTTTTGATAATCTCATGACCAAAATCCCTTAACGTGAGTTTTCGTTCCACTGAGCGTCAGA
CCCCGTAGAAAAGATCAAAGGATCTTCTTGAGATCCTTTTTTTCTGCGCGTAATCTGCTGCTTGCAAACA
AAAAAACCACCGCTACCAGCGGTGGTTTGTTTGCCGGATCAAGAGCTACCAACTCTTTTTCCGAAGGTAA
CTGGCTTCAGCAGAGCGCAGATACCAAATACTGTTCTTCTAGTGTAGCCGTAGTTAGGCCACCACTTCAA
GAACTCTGTAGCACCGCCTACATACCTCGCTCTGCTAATCCTGTTACCAGTGGCTGCTGCCAGTGGCGAT
AAGTCGTGTCTTACCGGGTTGGACTCAAGACGATAGTTACCGGATAAGGCGCAGCGGTCGGGCTGAACGG
GGGGTTCGTGCACACAGCCCAGCTTGGAGCGAACGACCTACACCGAACTGAGATACCTACAGCGTGAGCT
ATGAGAAAGCGCCACGCTTCCCGAAGGGAGAAAGGCGGACAGGTATCCGGTAAGCGGCAGGGTCGGAACA
GGAGAGCGCACGAGGGAGCTTCCAGGGGGAAACGCCTGGTATCTTTATAGTCCTGTCGGGTTTCGCCACC
TCTGACTTGAGCGTCGATTTTTGTGATGCTCGTCAGGGGGGCGGAGCCTATGGAAAAACGCCAGCAACGC
GGCCTTTTTACGGTTCCTGGCCTTTTGCTGGCCTTTTGCTCACATGTTCTTTCCTGCGTTATCCCCTGAT
TCTGTGGATAACCGTATTACCGCCTTTGAGTGAGCTGATACCGCTCGCCGCAGCCGAACGACCGAGCGCA
GCGAGTCAGTGAGCGAGGAAGCGGAAGAGCGCCCAATACGCAAACCGCCTCTCCCCGCGCGTTGGCCGAT
TCATTAATGCAGCTG
